>Addgene plasmid #101675 | pAB203 | addgene full sequence | sequence record 372270 | Addgene NGS Result
GACGTCTAGCATTTTTATCCATAAGATTAGCGGATCCTACCTGACGCTTTTTATCGCAACTCTCTACTGT
TTCTCCATACCCGTTTTTTTGGAAGGAGGTAAAGATCTATGAACACGATTAACATCGCTAAGAACGACTT
CTCTGACATCGAACTGGCTGCTATCCCGTTCAACACTCTGGCTGACCATTACGGTGAGCGTTTAGCTCGC
GAACAGTTGGCCCTTGAGCATGAGTCTTACGAGATGGGTGAAGCACGCTTCCGCAAGATGTTTGAGCGTC
AACTTAAAGCTGGTGAGGTTGCGGATAACGCTGCCGCCAAGCCTCTCATCACTACCCTACTCCCTAAGAT
GATTGCACGCATCAACGACTGGTTTGAGGAAGTGAAAGCTAAGCGCGGCAAGCGCCCGACAGCCTTCCAG
TTCCTGCAAGAAATCAAGCCGGAAGCCGTAGCGTACATCACCATTAAGACCACTCTGGCTTGCCTAACCA
GTGCTGACAATACAACCGTTCAGGCTGTAGCAAGCGCAATCGGTCGGGCCATTGAGGACGAGGCTCGCTT
CGGTCGTATCCGTGACCTTGAAGCTAAGCACTTCAAGAAAAACGTTGAGGAACAACTCAACAAGCGCGTA
GGGCACGTCTACAAGAAAGCATTTATGCAAGTTGTCGAGGCTGACATGCTCTCTAAGGGTCTACTCGGTG
GCGAGGCGTGGTCTTCGTGGCATAAGGAAGACTCTATTCATGTAGGAGTACGCTGCATCGAGATGCTCAT
TGAGTCAACCGGAATGGTTAGCTTACACCGCCAAAATGCTGGCGTAGTAGGTCAAGACTCTGAGACTATC
GAACTCGCACCTGAATACGCTGAGGCTATCGCAACCCGTGCAGGTGCGCTGGCTGGCATCTCTCCGATGT
TCCAACCTTGCGTAGTTCCTCCTAAGCCGTGGACTGGCATTACTGGTGGTGGCTATTGGGCTAACGGTCG
TCGTCCTCTGGCGCTGGTGCGTACTCACAGTAAGAAAGCACTGATGCGCTACGAAGACGTTTACATGCCT
GAGGTGTACAAAGCGATTAACATTGCGCAAAACACCGCATGGAAAATCAACAAGAAAGTCCTAGCGGTCG
CCAACGTAATCACCAAGTGGAAGCATTGTCCGGTCGAGGACATCCCTGCGATTGAGCGTGAAGAACTCCC
GATGAAACCGGAAGACATCGACATGAATCCTGAGGCTCTCACCGCGTGGAAACGTGCTGCCGCTGCTGTG
TACCGCAAGGACAAGGCTCGCAAGTCTCGCCGTATCAGCCTTGAGTTCATGCTTGAGCAAGCCAATAAGT
TTGCTAACCATAAGGCCATCTGGTTCCCTTACAACATGGACTGGCGCGGTCGTGTTTACGCTGTGTCAAT
GTTCAACCCGCAAGGTAACGATATGACCAAAGGACTGCTTACGCTGGCGAAAGGTAAACCAATCGGTAAG
GAAGGTTACTACTGGCTGAAAATCCACGGTGCAAACTGTGCGGGTGTCGATAAGGTTCCGTTCCCTGAGC
GCATCAAGTTCATTGAGGAAAACCACGAGAACATCATGGCTTGCGCTAAGTCTCCACTGGAGAACACTTG
GTGGGCTGAGCAAGATTCTCCGTTCTGCTTCCTTGCGTTCTGCTTTGAGTACGCTGGGGTACAGCACCAC
GGCCTGAGCTATAACTGCTCCCTTCCGCTGGCGTTTGACGGGTCTTGCTCTGGCATCCAGCACTTCTCCG
CGATGCTCCGAGATGAGGTAGGTGGTCGCGCGGTTAACTTGCTTCCTGGCGGTTCTGGAGGTCACACTCT
TTACGCCCCTGGAGGATACGACATTATGGGATATTTGGATCAGATTGGGAACCGCCCAAACCCTCAGGTC
GAACTGGGGCCTGTGGACACGTCATGTGCCCTGATCCTGTGCGATCTGAAGCAAAAGGACACTCCGATCG
TCTACGCCTCGGAAGCCTTCTTGTATATGACCGGATACAGCAATGCAGAGGTGCTCGGCAGGAACTGCAG
ATTCCTGCAGTCCCCCGACGGGATGGTGAAACCAAAGTCGACTCGCAAATATGTGGACTCGAACACGATC
AACACCATCCGGAAGGCCATCGACCGGAACGCCGAGGTCCAGGTGGAGGTGGTCAACTTTAAGAAGAACG
GCCAGCGGTTCGTGAACTTTCTGACCATCATTCCGGTCCGGGATGAAACCGGAGAGTACAGATACTCCAT
GGGATTCCAGTGCGAAACCGAATAACCTAGGAGGCATCAAATAAAACGAAAGGCTCAGTCGAAAGACTGG
GCCTTTCGTTTTATCTGTTGTTTGTCGGTGAACGCTCTCCTGAGTAGGACAAATCCGCCGCCCTAGACCT
AGCTGCAGCTAGGGTACGGGTTTTGCTGCCCGCAAACGGGCTGTTCTGGTGTTGCTAGTTTGTTATCAGA
ATCGCAGATCCGGCTTCAGCCGGTTTGCCGGCTGAAAGCGCTATTTCTTCCAGAATTGCCATGATTTTTT
CCCCACGGGAGGCGTCACTGGCTCCCGTGTTGTCGGCAGCTTTGATTCGATAAGCAGCATCGCCTGTTTC
AGGCTGTCTATGTGTGACTGTTGAGCTGTAACAAGTTGTCTCAGGTGTTCAATTTCATGTTCTAGTTGCT
TTGTTTTACTGGTTTCACCTGTTCTATTAGGTGTTACATGCTGTTCATCTGTTACATTGTCGATCTGTTC
ATGGTGAACAGCTTTGAATGCACCAAAAACTCGTAAAAGCTCTGATGTATCTATCTTTTTTACACCGTTT
TCATCTGTGCATGCGCCGATCAACGTCTCATTTTCGCCAGATATCGGCGCGCCGCTTCGTAGCATTTTTA
TCCATAAGATTAGCGGATCCTACCTGACGCTTTTTATCGCAACTCTCTACTGTTTCTCCATGGGAGACCA
CAACGGTTTCCCTCTAGAAATAATTTTGTTTAACTTTAAGAAGGAGGTCATACCCGTTTTTTTGGAAGGA
GGTAAATTAATTAATGCACACTCTTTACGCCCCTGGAGGATACGACATTATGGGATATTTGCGGCAGATT
AGGAACCGCCCAAACCCTCAGGTCGAACTGGGGCCTGTGGACACGTCATGTGCCCTGATCCTGTGCGATC
TGAAGCAAAAGGACACTCCGGTGGTCTACGCCTCGGAAGCCTTCTTGTATATGACCGGATACAGCAATGC
AGAGGTGCTCGGCAGGAACTGCAGATTCCTGCAGTCCCCCGACGGGATGGTGAAACCAAAGTCGACTCGC
AAATATGTGGACTCGAACACGATCAACACCATGCGGAAGGCCATCGACCGGAACGCCGAGGTCCAGGTGG
AGGTGGTCAACTTTAAGAAGAACGGCCAGCGGTTCGTGAACTTTCTGACCATGATTCCGGTCCGGGATGA
AACCGGAGAGTACAGATACTCCATGGGATTCCAGTGCGAAACCGAAGGCGGTTCTGGAGGTAGTGAAACC
GTTCAGGACATCTACGGGATTGTTGCTAAGAAAGTCAACGAGATTCTACAAGCAGACGCAATCAATGGGA
CCGATAACGAAGTAGTTACCGTGACCGATGAGAACACTGGTGAAATCTCTGAGAAAGTCAAGCTGGGCAC
TAAGGCACTGGCTGGTCAATGGCTGGCTTACGGTGTTACTCGCAGTGTGACTAAGCGTTCAGTCATGACG
CTGGCTTACGGGTCCAAAGAGTTCGGCTTCCGTCAACAAGTGCTGGAAGATACCATTCAGCCAGCTATTG
ATTCCGGCAAGGGTCTGATGTTCACTCAGCCGAATCAGGCTGCTGGATACATGGCTAAGCTGATTTGGGA
ATCTGTGAGCGTGACGGTGGTAGCTGCGGTTGAAGCAATGAACTGGCTTAAGTCTGCTGCTAAGCTGCTG
GCTGCTGAGGTCAAAGATAAGAAGACTGGAGAGATTCTTCGCAAGCGTTGCGCTGTGCATTGGGTAACTC
CTGATGGTTTCCCTGTGTGGCAGGAATACAAGAAGCCTATTCAGACGCGCTTGAACCTGATGTTCCTCGG
TCAGTTCCGCTTACAGCCTACCATTAACACCAACAAAGATAGCGAGATTGATGCACACAAACAGGAGTCT
GGTATCGCTCCTAACTTTGTACACAGCCAAGACGGTAGCCACCTTCGTAAGACTGTAGTGTGGGCACACG
AGAAGTACGGAATCGAATCTTTTGCACTGATTCACGACTCCTTCGGTACCATTCCGGCTGACGCTGCGAA
CCTGTTCAAAGCAGTGCGCGAAACTATGGTTGACACATATGAGTCTTGTGATGTACTGGCTGATTTCTAC
GACCAGTTCGCTGACCAGTTGCACGAGTCTCAATTGGACAAAATGCCAGCACTTCCGGCTAAAGGTAACT
TGAACCTCCGTGACATCTTAGAGTCGGACTTCGCGTTCGCGTAATCTAGAGGCATCAAATAAAACGAAAG
GCTCAGTCGAAAGACTGGGCCTTTCGTTTTATCTGTTGTTTGTCGGTGAACGCTCTCCTGAGTAGGACAA
ATCCGCCGCCCTAGACCTAGCTGCAGCTAGGGTACGGGTTTTGCTGCCCGCAAACGGGCTGTTCTGGTGT
TGCTAGGATCCATATGGACAGTTTTCCCTTTGATATGTAACGGTGAACAGTTGTTCTACTTTTGTTTGTT
AGTCTTGATGCTTCACTGATAGATACAAGAGCCATAAGAACCTCAGATCCTTCCGTATTTAGCCAGTATG
TTCTCTAGTGTGGTTCGTTGTTTTTGCGTGAGCCATGAGAACGAACCATTGAGATCATACTTACTTTGCA
TGTCACTCAAAAATTTTGCCTCAAAACTGGTGAGCTGAATTTTTGCAGTTAAAGCATCGTGTAGTGTTTT
TCTTAGTCCGTTATGTAGGTAGGAATCTGATGTAATGGTTGTTGGTATTTTGTCACCATTCATTTTTATC
TGGTTGTTCTCAAGTTCGGTTACGAGATCCATTTGTCTATCTAGTTCAACTTGGAAAATCAACGTATCAG
TCGGGCGGCCTCGCTTATCAACCACCAATTTCATATTGCTGTAAGTGTTTAAATCTTTACTTATTGGTTT
CAAAACCCATTGGTTAAGCCTTTTAAACTCATGGTAGTTATTTTCAAGCATTAACATGAACTTAAATTCA
TCAAGGCTAATCTCTATATTTGCCTTGTGAGTTTTCTTTTGTGTTAGTTCTTTTAATAACCACTCATAAA
TCCTCATAGAGTATTTGTTTTCAAAAGACTTAACATGTTCCAGATTATATTTTATGAATTTTTTTAACTG
GAAAAGATAAGGCAATATCTCTTCACTAAAAACTAATTCTAATTTTTCGCTTGAGAACTTGGCATAGTTT
GTCCACTGGAAAATCTCAAAGCCTTTAACCAAAGGATTCCTGATTTCCACAGTTCTCGTCATCAGCTCTC
TGGTTGCTTTAGCTAATACACCATAAGCATTTTCCCTACTGATGTTCATCATCTGAGCGTATTGGTTATA
AGTGAACGATACCGTCCGTTCTTTCCTTGTAGGGTTTTCAATCGTGGGGTTGAGTAGTGCCACACAGCAT
AAAATTAGCTTGGTTTCATGCTCCGTTAAGTCATAGCGACTAATCGCTAGTTCATTTGCTTTGAAAACAA
CTAATTCAGACATACATCTCAATTGGTCTAGGTGATTTTAATCACTATACCAATTGAGATGGGCTAGTCA
ATGATAATTACTAGTCCTTTTCCTTTGAGTTGTGGGTATCTGTAAATTCTGCTAGACCTTTGCTGGAAAA
CTTGTAAATTCTGCTAGACCCTCTGTAAATTCCGCTAGACCTTTGTGTGTTTTTTTTGTTTATATTCAAG
TGGTTATAATTTATAGAATAAAGAAAGAATAAAAAAAGATAAAAAGAATAGATCCCAGCCCTGTGTATAA
CTCACTACTTTAGTCAGTTCCGCAGTATTACAAAAGGATGTCGCAAACGCTGTTTGCTCCTCTACAAAAC
AGACCTTAAAACCCTAAAGGCTTAAGTAGCACCCTCGCAAGCTCGGGCAAATCGCTGAATATTCCTTTTG
TCTCCGACCATCAGGCACCTGAGTCGCTGTCTTTTTCGTGACATTCAGTTCGCTGCGCTCACGGCTCTGG
CAGTGAATGGGGGTAAATGGCACTACAGGCGCCTTTTATGGATTCATGCAAGGAAACTACCCATAATACA
AGAAAAGCCCGTCACGGGCTTCTCAGGGCGTTTTATGGCGGGTCTGCTATGTGGTGCTATCTGACTTTTT
GCTGTTCAGCAGTTCCTGCCCTCTGATTTTCCAGTCTGACCACTTCGGATTATCCCGTGACAGGTCATTC
AGACTGGCTAATGCACCCAGTAAGGCAGCGGTATCATCAACAGGCTTACCCGTCTTACTGTCCCTAGTGC
TTGGATTCTCACCAATAAAAAACGCCCGGCGGCAACCGAGCGTTCTGAACAAATCCAGATGGAGTTCTGA
GGTCATTACTGGATCTATCAACAGGAGTCCAAGCGAGCTCGATATCAAATTACGCCCCGCCCTGCCACTC
ATCGCAGTACTGTTGTAATTCATTAAGCATTCTGCCGACATGGAAGCCATCACAAACGGCATGATGAACC
TGAATCGCCAGCGGCATCAGCACCTTGTCGCCTTGCGTATAATATTTGCCCATGGTGAAAACGGGGGCGA
AGAAGTTGTCCATATTGGCCACGTTTAAATCAAAACTGGTGAAACTCACCCAGGGATTGGCTGAGACGAA
AAACATATTCTCAATAAACCCTTTAGGGAAATAGGCCAGGTTTTCACCGTAACACGCCACATCTTGCGAA
TATATGTGTAGAAACTGCCGGAAATCGTCGTGGTATTCACTCCAGAGCGATGAAAACGTTTCAGTTTGCT
CATGGAAAACGGTGTAACAAGGGTGAACACTATCCCATATCACCAGCTCACCGTCTTTCATTGCCATACG
AAATTCCGGATGAGCATTCATCAGGCGGGCAAGAATGTGAATAAAGGCCGGATAAAACTTGTGCTTATTT
TTCTTTACGGTCTTTAAAAAGGCCGTAATATCCAGCTGAACGGTCTGGTTATAGGTACATTGAGCAACTG
ACTGAAATGCCTCAAAATGTTCTTTACGATGCCATTGGGATATATCAACGGTGGTATATCCAGTGATTTT
TTTCTCCATTTTAGCTTCCTTAGCTCCTGAAAATCTCGATAACTCAAAAAATACGCCCGGTAGTGATCTT
ATTTCATTATGGTGAAAGTTGGAACCTCTTACGTGCCGATCAACGTCTCATTTTCGCCAGATATC
Features (pLannotate 1.2.2; 14 found; start..end, strand, type, name):
      7..78      +  promoter       araBAD promoter (fragment): araBAD; promoter of the L-arabinose operon of E. coli; the araC regulatory gene is transcribed in the opposite direction (Guzman et al., 1995)
    109..1797    +  CDS            RPOL_BPT7 (fragment): Experimental evidence at protein level: Swiss-Prot protein existence level 1. Highly processive DNA-dependent RNA polymerase that catalyzes the transcription of class II and class III viral genes. Recognizes a specific promoter sequence and enters first into an 'abortive phase' where very short transcripts are synthesized and released before proceeding to the processive transcription of long RNA chains. Unwinds the double-stranded DNA to expose the coding strand for templating. Participates in the initiation of viral DNA replication presumably by making primers accessible to the DNA polymerase
   1813..2262    +  CDS            nMagHigh1: "negative Magnet" variant of an N-terminally truncated Vivid (VVD) blue light photoreceptor from Neurospora crassa (Kawano et al., 2015) rapidly heterodimerizes with pMag or pMagFast2 upon blue light irradiation
   2278..2364    +  terminator     rrnB T1 terminator: Escherichia coli rrnB; transcription terminator T1 from the E. coli rrnB gene
   2860..2931    +  promoter       araBAD promoter (fragment): araBAD; promoter of the L-arabinose operon of E. coli; the araC regulatory gene is transcribed in the opposite direction (Guzman et al., 1995)
   2966..2986    +  RBS            RBS: efficient ribosome binding site from bacteriophage T7 gene 10 (Olins and Rangwala, 1989)
   3027..3476    +  CDS            pMagFast2: "positive Magnet" variant of an N-terminally truncated Vivid (VVD) blue light photoreceptor from Neurospora crassa (Kawano et al., 2015) rapidly heterodimerizes with nMagHigh1 upon blue light irradiation to form a complex with fast switch-off kinetics
   3492..4451    +  CDS            RPOL_BPT7 (fragment): Experimental evidence at protein level: Swiss-Prot protein existence level 1. Highly processive DNA-dependent RNA polymerase that catalyzes the transcription of class II and class III viral genes. Recognizes a specific promoter sequence and enters first into an 'abortive phase' where very short transcripts are synthesized and released before proceeding to the processive transcription of long RNA chains. Unwinds the double-stranded DNA to expose the coding strand for templating. Participates in the initiation of viral DNA replication presumably by making primers accessible to the DNA polymerase
   4466..4552    +  terminator     rrnB T1 terminator: Escherichia coli rrnB; transcription terminator T1 from the E. coli rrnB gene
   4733..5683    -  CDS            Rep101: RepA protein needed for replication with the pSC101 origin; rep101
   5731..5953    -  rep_origin     pSC101 ori: low-copy replication origin that requires the Rep101 protein
   6445..6539    -  terminator     lambda t0 terminator: transcription terminator from phage lambda
   6563..7219    -  CDS            cat: CAT_ECOLX - Experimental evidence at protein level: Swiss-Prot protein existence level 1. This enzyme is an effector of chloramphenicol resistance in bacteria. From Escherichia coli. This protein is used as a marker in many commonly used cloning vectors, such as pACYC184.
   7220..7322    -  promoter       cat promoter: promoter of the E. coli cat gene encoding chloramphenicol acetyltransferase
