[The description below was written by a language model from this plasmid's Addgene catalogue record and pLannotate feature annotations shown in this document.]
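Description:
pAB203 is a low-copy bacterial expression plasmid of about 7.3 kb, built on a pSC101 backbone for synthetic biology work in E. coli. It replicates from the pSC101 origin with its plasmid-encoded Rep101 (RepA) initiator protein. Selection is by chloramphenicol resistance, provided by a cat gene under its own promoter and followed by a lambda t0 terminator.

The payload, Opto-T7RNAP(563-F1), is a blue-light-inducible split T7 RNA polymerase encoded as two separate transcription units in the same orientation. In the first unit, a large N-terminal T7 RNA polymerase fragment is followed by nMagHigh1. The fragment's annotated length fits a split near residue 563, as the name suggests. In the second unit, pMagFast2 precedes the remaining C-terminal polymerase fragment and is translated from a T7 gene 10 ribosome binding site. Each unit sits downstream of an annotated araBAD promoter fragment and ends in an rrnB T1 terminator. No araC gene is annotated on the plasmid, and because only partial promoter matches are reported, the record does not establish how expression of the two halves is regulated.

nMagHigh1 and pMagFast2 are complementary "Magnet" variants of the Neurospora crassa Vivid photoreceptor. They heterodimerize under blue light, and this pairing has fast switch-off kinetics. Illumination should therefore bring the two polymerase halves together to restore transcription from T7 promoters, and darkness should let them dissociate. The construct is used for dynamic, spatiotemporally precise optical control of gene expression. The T7 promoter-driven target or reporter is not annotated on this plasmid, so it would have to be provided separately.
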