Addgene plasmid #101675: pAB203
Purpose: Opto-T7RNAP(563-F1)
Depositing lab: Mustafa Khammash. Depositing organization: ETH Zurich (Swiss Federal Institute of Technology). Publication: Dynamic Blue Light-Inducible T7 RNA Polymerases (Opto-T7RNAPs) for Precise Spatiotemporal Gene Expression Control. Baumschlager A, Aoki SK, Khammash M. ACS Synth Biol. 2017 Nov 17;6(11):2157-2167. doi: 10.1021/acssynbio.7b00169. Epub 2017 Oct 18. PubMed 29045151.
Backbone
  Vector backbone: pSC101
  Vector type: Bacterial Expression, Synthetic Biology
Growth in bacteria
  Bacterial resistance: Chloramphenicol, 25 μg/mL
  Growth temperature: 37°C
  Growth strain: DH5alpha
  Copy number: Low Copy
Gene/Insert
  Gene/Insert name: Opto-T7RNAP(563-F1)
Terms and licenses: Academic/Nonprofit Terms; Industry Terms: Not Available to Industry
How to cite: pAB203 was a gift from Mustafa Khammash (Addgene plasmid # 101675 ; http://n2t.net/addgene:101675 ; RRID:Addgene_101675)
